>Addgene plasmid #142242 | TFORF1044 | addgene full sequence | sequence record 395739 | Addgene NGS Result
TTAATGTAGTCTTATGCAATACTCTTGTAGTCTTGCAACATGGTAACGATGAGTTAGCAACATGCCTTAC
AAGGAGAGAAAAAGCACCGTGCATGCCGATTGGTGGAAGTAAGGTGGTACGATCGTGCCTTATTAGGAAG
GCAACAGACGGGTCTGACATGGATTGGACGAACCACTGAATTGCCGCATTGCAGAGATATTGTATTTAAG
TGCCTAGCTCGATACATAAACGGGTCTCTCTGGTTAGACCAGATCTGAGCCTGGGAGCTCTCTGGCTAAC
TAGGGAACCCACTGCTTAAGCCTCAATAAAGCTTGCCTTGAGTGCTTCAAGTAGTGTGTGCCCGTCTGTT
GTGTGACTCTGGTAACTAGAGATCCCTCAGACCCTTTTAGTCAGTGTGGAAAATCTCTAGCAGTGGCGCC
CGAACAGGGACTTGAAAGCGAAAGGGAAACCAGAGGAGCTCTCTCGACGCAGGACTCGGCTTGCTGAAGC
GCGCACGGCAAGAGGCGAGGGGCGGCGACTGGTGAGTACGCCAAAAATTTTGACTAGCGGAGGCTAGAAG
GAGAGAGATGGGTGCGAGAGCGTCAGTATTAAGCGGGGGAGAATTAGATCGCGATGGGAAAAAATTCGGT
TAAGGCCAGGGGGAAAGAAAAAATATAAATTAAAACATATAGTATGGGCAAGCAGGGAGCTAGAACGATT
CGCAGTTAATCCTGGCCTGTTAGAAACATCAGAAGGCTGTAGACAAATACTGGGACAGCTACAACCATCC
CTTCAGACAGGATCAGAAGAACTTAGATCATTATATAATACAGTAGCAACCCTCTATTGTGTGCATCAAA
GGATAGAGATAAAAGACACCAAGGAAGCTTTAGACAAGATAGAGGAAGAGCAAAACAAAAGTAAGACCAC
CGCACAGCAAGCGGCCGCTGATCTTCAGACCTGGAGGAGGAGATATGAGGGACAATTGGAGAAGTGAATT
ATATAAATATAAAGTAGTAAAAATTGAACCATTAGGAGTAGCACCCACCAAGGCAAAGAGAAGAGTGGTG
CAGAGAGAAAAAAGAGCAGTGGGAATAGGAGCTTTGTTCCTTGGGTTCTTGGGAGCAGCAGGAAGCACTA
TGGGCGCAGCGTCAATGACGCTGACGGTACAGGCCAGACAATTATTGTCTGGTATAGTGCAGCAGCAGAA
CAATTTGCTGAGGGCTATTGAGGCGCAACAGCATCTGTTGCAACTCACAGTCTGGGGCATCAAGCAGCTC
CAGGCAAGAATCCTGGCTGTGGAAAGATACCTAAAGGATCAACAGCTCCTGGGGATTTGGGGTTGCTCTG
GAAAACTCATTTGCACCACTGCTGTGCCTTGGAATGCTAGTTGGAGTAATAAATCTCTGGAACAGATTTG
GAATCACACGACCTGGATGGAGTGGGACAGAGAAATTAACAATTACACAAGCTTAATACACTCCTTAATT
GAAGAATCGCAAAACCAGCAAGAAAAGAATGAACAAGAATTATTGGAATTAGATAAATGGGCAAGTTTGT
GGAATTGGTTTAACATAACAAATTGGCTGTGGTATATAAAATTATTCATAATGATAGTAGGAGGCTTGGT
AGGTTTAAGAATAGTTTTTGCTGTACTTTCTATAGTGAATAGAGTTAGGCAGGGATATTCACCATTATCG
TTTCAGACCCACCTCCCAACCCCGAGGGGACCCATGCATTGCATCTCAATTAGTCAGCAACCAGGTGTGG
AAAGTCCCCAGGCTCCCCAGCAGGCAGAAGTATGCAAAGCATGCGTCTCAATTAGTCAGCAACCATAGTC
CCGCCCCTAACTCCGCCCATCCCGCCCCTAACTCCGCCCAGTTCCGCCCATTCTCCGCCCCATGGCTGAC
TAATTTTTTTTATTTATGCAGAGGCCGAGGCCGCCTCGGCCTCTGAGCTATTCCAGAAGTAGTGAGGAGG
CTTTTTTGGAGGCCTAGGCTTTTGCAAAAAGCTTTCTAGAGGTACCACCGGAGCTTACCATGACCGAGTA
CAAGCCCACGGTGCGCCTCGCCACCCGCGACGACGTCCCCAGGGCCGTACGCACCCTCGCCGCCGCGTTC
GCCGACTACCCCGCCACGCGCCACACCGTCGATCCGGACCGCCACATCGAGCGGGTCACCGAGCTGCAAG
AACTCTTCCTCACGCGCGTCGGGCTCGACATCGGCAAGGTGTGGGTCGCGGACGACGGCGCCGCCGTGGC
GGTCTGGACCACGCCGGAGAGCGTCGAAGCGGGGGCGGTGTTCGCCGAGATCGGCCCGCGCATGGCCGAG
TTGAGCGGTTCCCGGCTGGCCGCGCAGCAACAGATGGAAGGCCTCCTGGCGCCGCACCGGCCCAAGGAGC
CCGCGTGGTTCCTGGCCACCGTCGGCGTCTCGCCCGACCACCAGGGCAAGGGTCTGGGCAGCGCCGTCGT
GCTCCCCGGAGTGGAGGCGGCCGAGCGCGCCGGGGTGCCCGCCTTCCTGGAGACCTCCGCGCCCCGCAAC
CTCCCCTTCTACGAGCGGCTCGGCTTCACCGTCACCGCCGACGTCGAGGTGCCCGAAGGACCGCGCACCT
GGTGCATGACCCGCAAGCCCGGTGCCAGTTAACGAATTCTAGATCTTGAGACAAATGGCAGTATTCATCC
ACAATTTTAAAAGAAAAGGGGGGATTGGGGGGTACAGTGCAGGGGAAAGAATAGTAGACATAATAGCAAC
AGACATACAAACTAAAGAATTACAAAAACAAATTACAAAAATTCAAAATTTTCGGGTTTATTACAGGGAC
AGCAGAGATCCACTTTGGCGCCGGCTCGAGGCCTGCAGGTGCAAAGATGGATAAAGTTTTAAACAGAGAG
GAATCTTTGCAGCTAATGGACCTTCTAGGTCTTGAAAGGAGTGGGAATTGGCTCCGGTGCCCGTCAGTGG
GCAGAGCGCACATCGCCCACAGTCCCCGAGAAGTTGGGGGGAGGGGTCGGCAATTGAACCGGTGCCTAGA
GAAGGTGGCGCGGGGTAAACTGGGAAAGTGATGTCGTGTACTGGCTCCGCCTTTTTCCCGAGGGTGGGGG
AGAACCGTATATAAGTGCAGTAGTCGCCGTGAACGTTCTTTTTCGCAACGGGTTTGCCGCCAGAACACAG
GTAAGTGCCGTGTGTGGTTCCCGCGGGCCTGGCCTCTTTACGGGTTATGGCCCTTGCGTGCCTTGAATTA
CTTCCACCTGGCTGCAGTACGTGATTCTTGATCCCGAGCTTCGGGTTGGAAGTGGGTGGGAGAGTTCGAG
GCCTTGCGCTTAAGGAGCCCCTTCGCCTCGTGCTTGAGTTGAGGCCTGGCCTGGGCGCTGGGGCCGCCGC
GTGCGAATCTGGTGGCACCTTCGCGCCTGTCTCGCTGCTTTCGATAAGTCTCTAGCCATTTAAAATTTTT
GATGACCTGCTGCGACGCTTTTTTTCTGGCAAGATAGTCTTGTAAATGCGGGCCAAGATCTGCACACTGG
TATTTCGGTTTTTGGGGCCGCGGGCGGCGACGGGGCCCGTGCGTCCCAGCGCACATGTTCGGCGAGGCGG
GGCCTGCGAGCGCGGCCACCGAGAATCGGACGGGGGTAGTCTCAAGCTGGCCGGCCTGCTCTGGTGCCTG
GCCTCGCGCCGCCGTGTATCGCCCCGCCCTGGGCGGCAAGGCTGGCCCGGTCGGCACCAGTTGCGTGAGC
GGAAAGATGGCCGCTTCCCGGCCCTGCTGCAGGGAGCTCAAAATGGAGGACGCGGCGCTCGGGAGAGCGG
GCGGGTGAGTCACCCACACAAAGGAAAAGGGCCTTTCCGTCCTCAGCCGTCGCTTCATGTGACTCCACGG
AGTACCGGGCGCCGTCCAGGCACCTCGATTAGTTCTCGAGCTTTTGGAGTACGTCGTCTTTAGGTTGGGG
GGAGGGGTTTTATGCGATGGAGTTTCCCCACACTGAGTGGGTGGAGACTGAAGTTAGGCCAGCTTGGCAC
TTGATGTAATTCTCCTTGGAATTTGCCCTTTTTGAGTTTGGATCTTGGTTCATTCTCAAGCCTCAGACAG
TGGTTCAAAGTTTTTTTCTTCCATTTCAGGTGTCGTGAGGCTAGCACCGCCACCATGGCCCAGTCCAAGC
TCGATTGCCGCTCACCTGTCGGCCTCGACTGCTGCAACTGCTGCCTGGACCTGGCCCATCGGAGTGGGCT
CCAGCGAGGCAGCAGCGGGGAGAACAACAACCCGGGCAGCCCTACAGTGAGCAACTTTCGGCAGCTGCAG
GAAAAGCTGGTCTTTGAGAACCTCAATACCGACAAGCTCAACAGCATAATGCGGCAGGATTCGCTAGAGC
CGGTGCTGCGGGACCCCTGCTACCTGATCAACGAGGGCATCTGCAACCGCAACATCGACCAGACCATGCT
CTCCATCCTGCTCTTCTTCCACAGTGCCTCCGGAGCCAGCGTGGTGGCCATAGACAACAAGATCGAACAG
GCCATGGATCTGGTGAAGAATCATCTGATGTATGCTGTGAGAGAGGAGGTGGAGATCCTGAAGGAGCAGA
TCCGAGAGCTGGTGGAGAAGAACTCCCAGCTAGAGCGTGAGAACACCCTGTTGAAGACCCTGGCAAGCCC
AGAGCAGCTGGAGAAGTTCCAGTCCTGTCTGAGCCCTGAAGAGCCAGCTCCCGAATCCCCACAAGTGCCC
GAGGCCCCTGGTGGTTCTGCGGTGTAGTAATGAACTAGTCCGTAACTTGAAAGTATTTCGATTTCTTGGC
TTTATATATCTTGTGGAAAGGACGAATCATTTGTGTTGTTACGTTATTAACGCGTTAAGTCGACAATCAA
CCTCTGGATTACAAAATTTGTGAAAGATTGACTGGTATTCTTAACTATGTTGCTCCTTTTACGCTATGTG
GATACGCTGCTTTAATGCCTTTGTATCATGCTATTGCTTCCCGTATGGCTTTCATTTTCTCCTCCTTGTA
TAAATCCTGGTTGCTGTCTCTTTATGAGGAGTTGTGGCCCGTTGTCAGGCAACGTGGCGTGGTGTGCACT
GTGTTTGCTGACGCAACCCCCACTGGTTGGGGCATTGCCACCACCTGTCAGCTCCTTTCCGGGACTTTCG
CTTTCCCCCTCCCTATTGCCACGGCGGAACTCATCGCCGCCTGCCTTGCCCGCTGCTGGACAGGGGCTCG
GCTGTTGGGCACTGACAATTCCGTGGTGTTGTCGGGGAAATCATCGTCCTTTCCTTGGCTGCTCGCCTGT
GTTGCCACCTGGATTCTGCGCGGGACGTCCTTCTGCTACGTCCCTTCGGCCCTCAATCCAGCGGACCTTC
CTTCCCGCGGCCTGCTGCCGGCTCTGCGGCCTCTTCCGCGTCTTCGCCTTCGCCCTCAGACGAGTCGGAT
CTCCCTTTGGGCCGCCTCCCCGCGTCGACTTTAAGACCAATGACTTACAAGGCAGCTGTAGATCTTAGCC
ACTTTTTAAAAGAAAAGGGGGGACTGGAAGGGCTAATTCACTCCCAACGAAGACAAGATCTGCTTTTTGC
TTGTACTGGGTCTCTCTGGTTAGACCAGATCTGAGCCTGGGAGCTCTCTGGCTAACTAGGGAACCCACTG
CTTAAGCCTCAATAAAGCTTGCCTTGAGTGCTTCAAGTAGTGTGTGCCCGTCTGTTGTGTGACTCTGGTA
ACTAGAGATCCCTCAGACCCTTTTAGTCAGTGTGGAAAATCTCTAGCAGTACGTATAGTAGTTCATGTCA
TCTTATTATTCAGTATTTATAACTTGCAAAGAAATGAATATCAGAGAGTGAGAGGAACTTGTTTATTGCA
GCTTATAATGGTTACAAATAAAGCAATAGCATCACAAATTTCACAAATAAAGCATTTTTTTCACTGCATT
CTAGTTGTGGTTTGTCCAAACTCATCAATGTATCTTATCATGTCTGGCTCTAGCTATCCCGCCCCTAACT
CCGCCCATCCCGCCCCTAACTCCGCCCAGTTCCGCCCATTCTCCGCCCCATGGCTGACTAATTTTTTTTA
TTTATGCAGAGGCCGAGGCCGCCTCGGCCTCTGAGCTATTCCAGAAGTAGTGAGGAGGCTTTTTTGGAGG
CCTAGGGACGTACCCAATTCGCCCTATAGTGAGTCGTATTACGCGCGCTCACTGGCCGTCGTTTTACAAC
GTCGTGACTGGGAAAACCCTGGCGTTACCCAACTTAATCGCCTTGCAGCACATCCCCCTTTCGCCAGCTG
GCGTAATAGCGAAGAGGCCCGCACCGATCGCCCTTCCCAACAGTTGCGCAGCCTGAATGGCGAATGGG
[124 nt withheld, positions 6299-6422]
C
[91 nt withheld, positions 6424-6514]
A
[49 nt withheld, positions 6516-6564]
CCTTTGACGTTGGAGTCCACGTTCTTT
[37 nt withheld, positions 6592-6628]
ACCCTATCTCGGTCTATTCTTTTGATTTATAAGGGATTTTGCCGATTTCGGCCTATTGGTTAAAAAATGA
GCTGATTTAACAAAAATTTAACGCGAATTTTAACAAAATATTAACGCTTACAATTTAGGTGGCACTTTTC
GGGGAAATGTGCGCGGAACCCCTATTTGTTTATTTTTCTAAATACATTCAAATATGTATCCGCTCATGAG
ACAATAACCCTGATAAATGCTTCAATAATATTGAAAAAGGAAGAGTATGAGTATTCAACATTTCCGTGTC
GCCCTTATTCCCTTTTTTGCGGCATTTTGCCTTCCTGTTTTTGCTCACCCAGAAACGCTGGTGAAAGTAA
AAGATGCTGAAGATCAGTTGGGTGCACGAGTGGGTTACATCGAACTGGATCTCAACAGCGGTAAGATCCT
TGAGAGTTTTCGCCCCGAAGAACGTTTTCCAATGATGAGCACTTTTAAAGTTCTGCTATGTGGCGCGGTA
TTATCCCGTATTGACGCCGGGCAAGAGCAACTCGGTCGCCGCATACACTATTCTCAGAATGACTTGGTTG
AGTACTCACCAGTCACAGAAAAGCATCTTACGGATGGCATGACAGTAAGAGAATTATGCAGTGCTGCCAT
AACCATGAGTGATAACACTGCGGCCAACTTACTTCTGACAACGATCGGAGGACCGAAGGAGCTAACCGCT
TTTTTGCACAACATGGGGGATCATGTAACTCGCCTTGATCGTTGGGAACCGGAGCTGAATGAAGCCATAC
CAAACGACGAGCGTGACACCACGATGCCTGTAGCAATGGCAACAACGTTGCGCAAACTATTAACTGGCGA
ACTACTTACTCTAGCTTCCCGGCAACAATTAATAGACTGGATGGAGGCGGATAAAGTTGCAGGACCACTT
CTGCGCTCGGCCCTTCCGGCTGGCTGGTTTATTGCTGATAAATCTGGAGCCGGTGAGCGTGGGTCTCGCG
GTATCATTGCAGCACTGGGGCCAGATGGTAAGCCCTCCCGTATCGTAGTTATCTACACGACGGGGAGTCA
GGCAACTATGGATGAACGAAATAGACAGATCGCTGAGATAGGTGCCTCACTGATTAAGCATTGGTAACTG
TCAGACCAAGTTTACTCATATATACTTTAGATTGATTTAAAACTTCATTTTTAATTTAAAAGGATCTAGG
TGAAGATCCTTTTTGATAATCTCATGACCAAAATCCCTTAACGTGAGTTTTCGTTCCACTGAGCGTCAGA
CCCCGTAGAAAAGATCAAAGGATCTTCTTGAGATCCTTTTTTTCTGCGCGTAATCTGCTGCTTGCAAACA
AAAAAACCACCGCTACCAGCGGTGGTTTGTTTGCCGGATCAAGAGCTACCAACTCTTTTTCCGAAGGTAA
CTGGCTTCAGCAGAGCGCAGATACCAAATACTGTTCTTCTAGTGTAGCCGTAGTTAGGCCACCACTTCAA
GAACTCTGTAGCACCGCCTACATACCTCGCTCTGCTAATCCTGTTACCAGTGGCTGCTGCCAGTGGCGAT
AAGTCGTGTCTTACCGGGTTGGACTCAAGACGATAGTTACCGGATAAGGCGCAGCGGTCGGGCTGAACGG
GGGGTTCGTGCACACAGCCCAGCTTGGAGCGAACGACCTACACCGAACTGAGATACCTACAGCGTGAGCT
ATGAGAAAGCGCCACGCTTCCCGAAGGGAGAAAGGCGGACAGGTATCCGGTAAGCGGCAGGGTCGGAACA
GGAGAGCGCACGAGGGAGCTTCCAGGGGGAAACGCCTGGTATCTTTATAGTCCTGTCGGGTTTCGCCACC
TCTGACTTGAGCGTCGATTTTTGTGATGCTCGTCAGGGGGGCGGAGCCTATGGAAAAACGCCAGCAACGC
GGCCTTTTTACGGTTCCTGGCCTTTTGCTGGCCTTTTGCTCACATGTTCTTTCCTGCGTTATCCCCTGAT
TCTGTGGATAACCGTATTACCGCCTTTGAGTGAGCTGATACCGCTCGCCGCAGCCGAACGACCGAGCGCA
GCGAGTCAGTGAGCGAGGAAGCGGAAGAGCGCCCAATACGCAAACCGCCTCTCCCCGCGCGTTGGCCGAT
TCATTAATGCAGCTGGCACGACAGGTTTCCCGACTGGAAAGCGGGCAGTGAGCGCAACGCAATTAATGTG
AGTTAGCTCACTCATTAGGCACCCCAGGCTTTACACTTTATGCTTCCGGCTCGTATGTTGTGTGGAATTG
TGAGCGGATAACAATTTCACACAGGAAACAGCTATGACCATGATTACGCCAAGCGCGCAATTAACCCTCA
CTAAAGGGAACAAAAGCTGGAGCTGCAAGC
Features (pLannotate 1.2.2; 31 found; start..end, strand, type, name):
      5..231     +  promoter       RSV promoter: Rous sarcoma virus enhancer/promoter
    232..412     +  LTR            5' LTR (truncated): truncated 5' long terminal repeat (LTR) from HIV-1
    459..584     +  misc_feature   HIV-1 Ψ: packaging signal of human immunodeficiency virus type 1
    568..931     +  CDS            HIV-1 gag (fragment): gag protein from human immunodeficiency virus 1; gag
   1077..1310    +  misc_feature   RRE: The Rev response element (RRE) of HIV-1 allows for Rev-dependent mRNA export from the nucleus to the cytoplasm.
   1687..1713    +  CDS            Rev (fragment): human immunodeficiency virus 1 (HIV-1) Rev protein; rev; enhances nuclear export of unspliced and incompletely spliced viral mRNAs
   1720..1743    +  promoter       SV40 promoter (fragment): SV40 early promoter
   1744..1815    +  promoter       SV40 promoter (fragment): SV40 enhancer and early promoter
   1839..1974    +  rep_origin     SV40 ori: SV40 origin of replication
   2020..2616    +  CDS            PuroR (fragment): puromycin N-acetyltransferase; pac from Streptomyces; confers resistance to puromycin
   2665..2782    +  misc_feature   cPPT/CTS: central polypurine tract and central termination sequence of HIV-1
   2847..2913    +  CDS            small t antigen (fragment): SV40 (simian virus 40) small t antigen
   2920..4098    +  promoter       EF-1α promoter: strong constitutive promoter for human elongation factor EF-1α
   4484..4714    +  CDS            TSC22D3: T22D3_PIG - Also known as DSIPI, GILZ. Experimental evidence at protein level: Swiss-Prot protein existence level 1. Protects T-cells from IL2 deprivation-induced apoptosis through the inhibition of FOXO3A transcriptional activity that leads to the down-regulation of the pro-apoptotic factor BCL2L11. In macrophages, plays a role in the anti-inflammatory and immunosuppressive effects of glucocorticoids and IL10. In T-cells, inhibits anti-CD3-induced NFKB1 nuclear translocation. In vitro, suppresses AP1 and NFKB1 DNA-binding activities. Inhibits myogenic differentiation and mediates anti-myogeni
   4730..4783    +  promoter       U6 promoter (fragment): RNA polymerase III promoter for human U6 snRNA
   4825..5413    +  misc_feature   WPRE: woodchuck hepatitis virus posttranscriptional regulatory element
   5464..5483    +  misc_feature   cPPT/CTS (fragment): central polypurine tract and central termination sequence of HIV-1
   5485..5718    +  LTR            3' LTR (ΔU3): self-inactivating 3' long terminal repeat (LTR) from HIV-1
   5796..5917    +  polyA_signal   SV40 poly(A) signal: SV40 polyadenylation signal
   5957..6092    +  rep_origin     SV40 ori: SV40 origin of replication
   6113..6131    -  promoter       T7 promoter: promoter for bacteriophage T7 RNA polymerase
   6139..6294    +  CDS            lacZα (fragment): LacZα fragment of β-galactosidase; lacZ fragment
   6299..6727    +  rep_origin     f1 ori (sequence partly withheld): f1 bacteriophage origin of replication; arrow indicates direction of (+) strand synthesis
   6780..6884    +  promoter       AmpR promoter: bla
   6885..7745    +  CDS            AmpR: β-lactamase; bla; confers resistance to ampicillin, carbenicillin, and related antibiotics
   7916..8504    +  rep_origin     ori: high-copy-number ColE1/pMB1/pBR322/pUC origin of replication
   8687..8779    +  CDS            lacI (fragment): lac repressor; lacI; The lac repressor binds to the lac operator to inhibit transcription in E. coli. This inhibition can be relieved by adding lactose or isopropyl-β-D-thiogalactopyranoside (IPTG).
   8792..8813    +  protein_bind   CAP binding site: CAP binding activates transcription in the presence of cAMP. E. coli catabolite activator protein
   8828..8858    +  promoter       lac promoter: promoter for the E. coli lac operon
   8866..8882    +  protein_bind   lac operator: The lac repressor binds to the lac operator to inhibit transcription in E. coli. This inhibition can be relieved by adding lactose or isopropyl-β-D-thiogalactopyranoside (IPTG). lac repressor encoded by lacI
   8927..8945    +  promoter       T3 promoter: promoter for bacteriophage T3 RNA polymerase
