[The description below was written by a language model from this plasmid's Addgene catalogue record and pLannotate feature annotations shown in this document.]
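Description:
TFORF1044 is a lentiviral mammalian expression plasmid built on the pLX_TRC317 backbone from the Broad Institute Genetic Perturbation Platform, carrying the human transcription factor gene TSC22D3 (also known as GILZ or DSIPI). It belongs to a barcoded transcription factor ORF collection in which each clone carries a unique 24-bp barcode, so that individual factors can be identified by sequencing in pooled overexpression screens such as directed-differentiation screens. In bacteria the plasmid is maintained through a high-copy ColE1/pUC-type origin and ampicillin resistance (β-lactamase). An f1 origin and remnants of a lac/lacZα cloning region with T7 and T3 promoters are also present. The depositor warns that recombination can occur, as is common for LTR-containing plasmids.

The 8,968-nt sequence shows a third-generation, self-inactivating layout. An RSV promoter fused to a truncated HIV-1 5' LTR drives genomic RNA production in packaging cells, followed by the Ψ packaging signal, a gag fragment, the Rev response element for Rev-dependent nuclear export, and a cPPT/CTS element. Inside the proviral region, SV40 early promoter sequences lie upstream of a puromycin N-acetyltransferase gene for selecting transduced cells. A separate EF-1α promoter drives the TSC22D3 ORF. The automated annotation marks only about 230 bp of the listed 704-bp insert, by homology to a pig orthologue, so the feature table covers the ORF only partially. It also does not label the barcode, so its position is not given in the record. A WPRE downstream of the insert enhances transcript expression, and the ΔU3 3' LTR followed by an SV40 poly(A) signal completes the vector. The short U6, small t antigen and lacI matches appear to be fragmentary annotation hits rather than functional elements.
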