Addgene plasmid #142242: TFORF1044
Purpose: Lentiviral vector for overexpressing transcription factor ORFs with unique 24-bp barcodes. Barcodes facilitate identification of transcription factors in pooled screens.
Depositing lab: Feng Zhang. Depositing organization: Broad Institute. Publication: A transcription factor atlas of directed differentiation. Joung J, Ma S, Tay T, Geiger-Schuller KR, Kirchgatterer PC, Verdine VK, Guo B, Arias-Garcia MA, Allen WE, Singh A, Kuksenko O, Abudayyeh OO, Gootenberg JS, Fu Z, Macrae RK, Buenrostro JD, Regev A, Zhang F. Cell. 2023 Jan 5;186(1):209-229.e26. doi: 10.1016/j.cell.2022.11.026. PubMed 36608654.
Backbone
  Vector backbone: pLX_TRC317
  Backbone manufacturer: Broad Institute Genetic Perturbation Platform
  Backbone size w/o insert (bp): 8264
  Vector type: Mammalian Expression, Lentiviral
  Selectable markers: Puromycin
Growth in bacteria
  Bacterial resistance: Ampicillin, 100 μg/mL
  Growth temperature: 37°C
  Growth strain: NEB Stable
  Copy number: High Copy
Gene/Insert
  Gene/Insert name: TSC22D3
  Species: H. sapiens (human)
  Insert size (bp): 704
  Entrez Gene: TSC22D3 (a.k.a. DIP, DSIPI, GILZ, TSC-22R)
  Promoter: EF1a
  Cloning method: Unknown
  Sequencing primers: 5′ GGGTGGAGACTGAAGTTAGGCCAG; 3′ CACATAGCGTAAAAGGAGCAACATAG
Terms and licenses: Academic/Nonprofit Terms; Industry Terms: Not Available to Industry
Depositor comments: NM_198057,NM_001318468,NM_001318470,XM_017029335,XM_005262100,XM_005262102,XM_005262103,XM_011530884,XM_005262099,ENST00000315660,ENST00000372383,ENST00000372384,ENST00000506081 . The transcription factor ORF portion of this plasmid was synthesized by Genewiz. Please test multiple small colonies in case of plasmid recombination. To make this collection available in a timely manner, a portion of this collection was not fully sequenced by Addgene. If an Addgene verified full plasmid sequence is not available, please contact us prior to placing an order to request the full sequence.
How to cite: TFORF1044 was a gift from Feng Zhang (Addgene plasmid # 142242 ; http://n2t.net/addgene:142242 ; RRID:Addgene_142242)
