>Addgene plasmid #142242 | TFORF1044 | depositor partial sequence | sequence record 278864 | Insert
ACCGCCACCATGGCCCAGTCCAAGCTCGATTGCCGCTCACCTGTCGGCCTCGACTGCTGCAACTGCTGCC
TGGACCTGGCCCATCGGAGTGGGCTCCAGCGAGGCAGCAGCGGGGAGAACAACAACCCGGGCAGCCCTAC
AGTGAGCAACTTTCGGCAGCTGCAGGAAAAGCTGGTCTTTGAGAACCTCAATACCGACAAGCTCAACAGC
ATAATGCGGCAGGATTCGCTAGAGCCGGTGCTGCGGGACCCCTGCTACCTGATCAACGAGGGCATCTGCA
ACCGCAACATCGACCAGACCATGCTCTCCATCCTGCTCTTCTTCCACAGTGCCTCCGGAGCCAGCGTGGT
GGCCATAGACAACAAGATCGAACAGGCCATGGATCTGGTGAAGAATCATCTGATGTATGCTGTGAGAGAG
GAGGTGGAGATCCTGAAGGAGCAGATCCGAGAGCTGGTGGAGAAGAACTCCCAGCTAGAGCGTGAGAACA
CCCTGTTGAAGACCCTGGCAAGCCCAGAGCAGCTGGAGAAGTTCCAGTCCTGTCTGAGCCCTGAAGAGCC
AGCTCCCGAATCCCCACAAGTGCCCGAGGCCCCTGGTGGTTCTGCGGTGTAGTAATGAACTAGTCCGTAA
CTTGAAAGTATTTCGATTTCTTGGCTTTATATATCTTGTGGAAAGGACGAATCATTTGTGTTGTTACGTT
ATTA
