>Addgene plasmid #142242 | TFORF1044 | depositor partial sequence | sequence record 278865 | Barcode
ATCATTTGTGTTGTTACGTTATTA
